Addgene plasmid #64770: pSS146
Purpose: For integration of Cre recombinase at the yeast URA3 locus orthe CYC1 terminator
Depositing lab: Fred van Leeuwen. Depositing organization: Netherlands Cancer Institute. Publication: Recombination-induced tag exchange (RITE) cassette series to monitor protein dynamics in Saccharomyces cerevisiae. Terweij M, van Welsem T, van Deventer S, Verzijlbergen KF, Menendez-Benito V, Ontoso D, San-Segundo P, Neefjes J, van Leeuwen F. G3 (Bethesda). 2013 Aug 7;3(8):1261-72. doi: 10.1534/g3.113.006213. PubMed 23708297.
Backbone
  Vector backbone: pRS306
  Vector type: Yeast Expression
Growth in bacteria
  Bacterial resistance: Ampicillin, 100 μg/mL
  Growth temperature: 37°C
  Growth strain: DH5alpha
  Copy number: Unknown
Gene/Insert
  Gene/Insert name: Cre-EBD78
  Promoter: TDH4
  Tag / fusion protein: fused to the human Estrogen Binding Domain (EBD), which makes the nuclear activity of Cre dependent on the hormone b-estradiol (C terminal on insert)
  Cloning method: Restriction Enzyme; 5′ cloning site EcoRI (not destroyed); 3′ cloning site NotI (destroyed during cloning)
  Sequencing primers: 5′ GPDpro-F; 3′ CYC2
Terms and licenses: Academic/Nonprofit Terms; Industry Terms: Not Available to Industry
Depositor comments: The discrepancies between the depositor's sequence and Addgene’s sequences have no functional consequences.
How to cite: pSS146 was a gift from Fred van Leeuwen (Addgene plasmid # 64770 ; http://n2t.net/addgene:64770 ; RRID:Addgene_64770)
