[The description below was written by a language model from this plasmid's Addgene catalogue record and the feature table of its GenBank file.]
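Description:
pSS146 is a 7.8 kb yeast integrating plasmid built on the pRS306 backbone and designed to place a hormone-regulated Cre recombinase into the Saccharomyces cerevisiae genome. The feature table shows no yeast replication origin (no 2μ or CEN/ARS element), so stable transformants arise only by homologous recombination. According to the record, integration is targeted either to the URA3 locus or to the CYC1 terminator, both of which have homologous sequences on the plasmid. Yeast selection relies on the URA3 marker with its own promoter, which complements uracil auxotrophy and can be counterselected with 5-fluoroorotic acid. In E. coli the plasmid is maintained through a high-copy ColE1/pUC-type origin and ampicillin resistance (bla). An f1 origin is also present, along with duplicated pBluescript-type polylinker remnants (lac promoter/operator, T7 and T3 promoters, M13 primer sites) that appear to be carried over from subcloning.

The payload is Cre-EBD78, the bacteriophage P1 Cre coding sequence fused at its C terminus to the human estrogen binding domain. Only the Cre portion is annotated; the unannotated stretch between it and the CYC1 terminator presumably holds the EBD. The catalogue lists the promoter as TDH4, but no promoter feature is annotated upstream of Cre. The only hint is a GPD promoter sequencing primer site there, which suggests a constitutive glycolytic GPD/TDH3-type promoter. Because the fusion makes Cre's nuclear activity dependent on β-estradiol, recombination between loxP sites stays off until hormone is added. The plasmid supplies the inducible recombinase for the recombination-induced tag exchange (RITE) system, in which a Cre-mediated switch of epitope or fluorescent tags distinguishes old from newly made protein to monitor protein dynamics.
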