LOCUS       Exported 7839 bp ds-DNA circular SYN 12-MAY-2021
DEFINITION  For integration of Cre recombinase at the yeast URA3 locus orthe
            CYC1 terminator.
ACCESSION   .
VERSION     .
KEYWORDS    pSS146
SOURCE      synthetic DNA construct
  ORGANISM  synthetic DNA construct
REFERENCE   1 (bases 1 to 7839)
  AUTHORS   Terweij M, van Welsem T, van Deventer S, Verzijlbergen KF,
            Menendez-Benito V, Ontoso D, San-Segundo P, Neefjes J, van Leeuwen F
  TITLE     Recombination-induced tag exchange (RITE) cassette series to monitor
            protein dynamics in Saccharomyces cerevisiae.
  JOURNAL   G3 (Bethesda). 2013 Aug 7;3(8):1261-72. doi: 10.1534/g3.113.006213.
  PUBMED    23708297
REFERENCE   2 (bases 1 to 7839)
  AUTHORS   .
  TITLE     Direct Submission
  JOURNAL   Exported May 12, 2021 from SnapGene Server 1.1.58
            http://www.snapgene.com
FEATURES             Location/Qualifiers
     source          1..7839
                     /organism="synthetic DNA construct"
                     /mol_type="other DNA"
     primer_bind     complement(29..51)
                     /label=pGEX 3'
                     /note="pGEX vectors, reverse primer"
     primer_bind     151..170
                     /label=pRS-marker
                     /note="pRS vectors, use to sequence yeast selectable
                     marker"
     promoter        201..416
                     /gene="S. cerevisiae URA3"
                     /label=URA3 promoter
     CDS             417..1220
                     /codon_start=1
                     /gene="S. cerevisiae URA3"
                     /product="orotidine-5'-phosphate decarboxylase, required
                     for uracil biosynthesis"
                     /label=URA3
                     /note="yeast auxotrophic marker, counterselectable with
                     5-fluoroorotic acid (5-FOA)"
                     /translation="MSKATYKERAATHPSPVAAKLFNIMHEKQTNLCASLDVRTTKELL
                     ELVEALGPKICLLKTHVDILTDFSMEGTVKPLKALSAKYNFLLFEDRKFADIGNTVKLQ
                     YSAGVYRIAEWADITNAHGVVGPGIVSGLKQAAEEVTKEPRGLLMLAELSCKGSLSTGE
                     YTKGTVDIAKSDKDFVIGFIAQRDMGGRDEGYDWLIMTPGVGLDDKGDALGQQYRTVDD
                     VVSTGSDIIIVGRGLFAKGRDAKVEGERYRKAGWEAYLRRCGQQN"
     rep_origin      complement(1351..1806)
                     /direction=LEFT
                     /label=f1 ori
                     /note="f1 bacteriophage origin of replication; arrow
                     indicates direction of (+) strand synthesis"
     primer_bind     complement(1488..1509)
                     /label=F1ori-F
                     /note="F1 origin, forward primer"
     primer_bind     1700..1719
                     /label=F1ori-R
                     /note="F1 origin, reverse primer"
     primer_bind     1951..1967
                     /label=M13 fwd
                     /note="common sequencing primer, one of multiple similar
                     variants"
     promoter        1974..1992
                     /label=T7 promoter
                     /note="promoter for bacteriophage T7 RNA polymerase"
     primer_bind     2025..2041
                     /label=SK primer
                     /note="common sequencing primer, one of multiple similar
                     variants"
     primer_bind     2025..2041
                     /label=pBluescriptSK
                     /note="For pBluescript vector"
     promoter        2133..2163
                     /label=lac promoter
                     /note="promoter for the E. coli lac operon"
     protein_bind    2171..2187
                     /label=lac operator
                     /bound_moiety="lac repressor encoded by lacI"
                     /note="The lac repressor binds to the lac operator to
                     inhibit transcription in E. coli. This inhibition can be
                     relieved by adding lactose or
                     isopropyl-beta-D-thiogalactopyranoside (IPTG)."
     primer_bind     2195..2211
                     /label=M13 rev
                     /note="common sequencing primer, one of multiple similar
                     variants"
     primer_bind     2230..2250
                     /label=T3
                     /note="T3 promoter, forward primer"
     promoter        2232..2250
                     /label=T3 promoter
                     /note="promoter for bacteriophage T3 RNA polymerase"
     primer_bind     2857..2880
                     /label=GPDpro-F
                     /note="S. cerevisiae GPD promoter, forward primer"
     CDS             2970..3998
                     /codon_start=1
                     /product="site-specific recombinase"
                     /label=Cre
                     /note="Cre is a site-specific recombinase from
                     bacteriophage P1. Recombination occurs at loxP sequences."
                     /translation="MSNLLTVHQNLPALPVDATSDEVRKNLMDMFRDRQAFSEHTWKML
                     LSVCRSWAAWCKLNNRKWFPAEPEDVRDYLLYLQARGLAVKTIQQHLGQLNMLHRRSGL
                     PRPSDSNAVSLVMRRIRKENVDAGERAKQALAFERTDFDQVRSLMENSDRCQDIRNLAF
                     LGIAYNTLLRIAEIARIRVKDISRTDGGRMLIHIGRTKTLVSTAGVEKALSLGVTKLVE
                     RWISVSGVADDPNNYLFCRVRKNGVAAPSATSQLSTRALEGIFEAAHRLIYGAEDDSGQ
                     RYLAWSGHSARVGAARDMARAGVSIPEIMQAGGWTNVNIVMNYIRNLDSETGAMVVLLE
                     DGD"
     terminator      5123..5370
                     /gene="S. cerevisiae CYC1"
                     /label=CYC1 terminator
                     /note="transcription terminator for CYC1"
     primer_bind     complement(5139..5157)
                     /label=CYC1
                     /note="CYC1 transcription termination signal, reverse
                     primer"
     promoter        complement(5389..5407)
                     /label=T7 promoter
                     /note="promoter for bacteriophage T7 RNA polymerase"
     primer_bind     complement(5417..5433)
                     /label=M13 fwd
                     /note="common sequencing primer, one of multiple similar
                     variants"
     primer_bind     complement(5533..5549)
                     /label=KS primer
                     /note="common sequencing primer, one of multiple similar
                     variants"
     primer_bind     complement(5534..5550)
                     /label=pBluescriptKS
                     /note="For pBluescript vector"
     promoter        complement(5579..5597)
                     /label=T3 promoter
                     /note="promoter for bacteriophage T3 RNA polymerase"
     primer_bind     complement(5618..5634)
                     /label=M13 rev
                     /note="common sequencing primer, one of multiple similar
                     variants"
     protein_bind    5642..5658
                     /label=lac operator
                     /bound_moiety="lac repressor encoded by lacI"
                     /note="The lac repressor binds to the lac operator to
                     inhibit transcription in E. coli. This inhibition can be
                     relieved by adding lactose or
                     isopropyl-beta-D-thiogalactopyranoside (IPTG)."
     promoter        complement(5666..5696)
                     /label=lac promoter
                     /note="promoter for the E. coli lac operon"
     primer_bind     complement(5849..5866)
                     /label=L4440
                     /note="L4440 vector, forward primer"
     rep_origin      complement(6020..6608)
                     /direction=LEFT
                     /label=ori
                     /note="high-copy-number ColE1/pMB1/pBR322/pUC origin of
                     replication"
     primer_bind     complement(6100..6119)
                     /label=pBR322ori-F
                     /note="pBR322 origin, forward primer"
     CDS             complement(6779..7639)
                     /codon_start=1
                     /gene="bla"
                     /product="beta-lactamase"
                     /label=AmpR
                     /note="confers resistance to ampicillin, carbenicillin, and
                     related antibiotics"
                     /translation="MSIQHFRVALIPFFAAFCLPVFAHPETLVKVKDAEDQLGARVGYI
                     ELDLNSGKILESFRPEERFPMMSTFKVLLCGAVLSRIDAGQEQLGRRIHYSQNDLVEYS
                     PVTEKHLTDGMTVRELCSAAITMSDNTAANLLLTTIGGPKELTAFLHNMGDHVTRLDRW
                     EPELNEAIPNDERDTTMPVAMATTLRKLLTGELLTLASRQQLIDWMEADKVAGPLLRSA
                     LPAGWFIADKSGAGERGSRGIIAALGPDGKPSRIVVIYTTGSQATMDERNRQIAEIGAS
                     LIKHW"
     primer_bind     7402..7421
                     /label=Amp-R
                     /note="Ampicillin resistance gene, reverse primer"
     promoter        complement(7640..7744)
                     /gene="bla"
                     /label=AmpR promoter
     primer_bind     7812..7830
                     /label=pBRforEco
                     /note="pBR322 vectors, upsteam of EcoRI site, forward
                     primer"
ORIGIN
        1 tcgcgcgttt cggtgatgac ggtgaaaacc tctgacacat gcagctcccg gagacggtca
       61 cagcttgtct gtaagcggat gccgggagca gacaagcccg tcagggcgcg tcagcgggtg
      121 ttggcgggtg tcggggctgg cttaactatg cggcatcaga gcagattgta ctgagagtgc
      181 accataccac agcttttcaa ttcaattcat catttttttt ttattctttt ttttgatttc
      241 ggtttccttg aaattttttt gattcggtaa tctccgaaca gaaggaagaa cgaaggaagg
      301 agcacagact tagattggta tatatacgca tatgtagtgt tgaagaaaca tgaaattgcc
      361 cagtattctt aacccaactg cacagaacaa aaacctgcag gaaacgaaga taaatcatgt
      421 cgaaagctac atataaggaa cgtgctgcta ctcatcctag tcctgttgct gccaagctat
      481 ttaatatcat gcacgaaaag caaacaaact tgtgtgcttc attggatgtt cgtaccacca
      541 aggaattact ggagttagtt gaagcattag gtcccaaaat ttgtttacta aaaacacatg
      601 tggatatctt gactgatttt tccatggagg gcacagttaa gccgctaaag gcattatccg
      661 ccaagtacaa ttttttactc ttcgaagaca gaaaatttgc tgacattggt aatacagtca
      721 aattgcagta ctctgcgggt gtatacagaa tagcagaatg ggcagacatt acgaatgcac
      781 acggtgtggt gggcccaggt attgttagcg gtttgaagca ggcggcagaa gaagtaacaa
      841 aggaacctag aggccttttg atgttagcag aattgtcatg caagggctcc ctatctactg
      901 gagaatatac taagggtact gttgacattg cgaagagcga caaagatttt gttatcggct
      961 ttattgctca aagagacatg ggtggaagag atgaaggtta cgattggttg attatgacac
     1021 ccggtgtggg tttagatgac aagggagacg cattgggtca acagtataga accgtggatg
     1081 atgtggtctc tacaggatct gacattatta ttgttggaag aggactattt gcaaagggaa
     1141 gggatgctaa ggtagagggt gaacgttaca gaaaagcagg ctgggaagca tatttgagaa
     1201 gatgcggcca gcaaaactaa aaaactgtat tataagtaaa tgcatgtata ctaaactcac
     1261 aaattagagc ttcaatttaa ttatatcagt tattacccta tgcggtgtga aataccgcac
     1321 agatgcgtaa ggagaaaata ccgcatcagg aaattgtaaa cgttaatatt ttgttaaaat
     1381 tcgcgttaaa tttttgttaa atcagctcat tttttaacca ataggccgaa atcggcaaaa
     1441 tcccttataa atcaaaagaa tagaccgaga tagggttgag tgttgttcca gtttggaaca
     1501 agagtccact attaaagaac gtggactcca acgtcaaagg nnnnnnnnnn nnnnnnnnnn
     1561 nnnnnnnnnn nnnnnnnnnn nnnnnnnnnt nnnnnnnnnn nnnnnnnnnn nnnnnnnnnn
     1621 nnnnnnnnnn nnnnnnnnnn nnnnnnnnnn nnnnnnnnnn nnnnnnnnnn nnnnnnnnnn
     1681 ngnnnnnnnn nnnnnnnnnn nnnnnnnnnn nnnnnnnnnn nnnnnnnnnn nnnnnnnnnn
     1741 nnnnnnnnnn nnnnnnnnnn nnnnnnnnnn nnnnnnnnnn nnnnnnnnnn nnnnnnnnnn
     1801 nnnnnncgcg ccattcgcca ttcaggctgc gcaactgttg ggaagggcga tcggtgcggg
     1861 cctcttcgct attacgccag ctggcgaaag ggggatgtgc tgcaaggcga ttaagttggg
     1921 taacgccagg gttttcccag tcacgacgtt gtaaaacgac ggccagtgaa ttgtaatacg
     1981 actcactata gggcgaattg gagctccacc gcggtggcgg ccgctctaga actagtggat
     2041 cccccctggc acgacaggtt tcccgactgg aaagcgggca gtgagcgcaa cgcaattaat
     2101 gtgagttacc tcactcatta ggcaccccag gctttacact ttatgcttcc ggctcctatg
     2161 ttgtgtggaa ttgtgagcgg ataacaattt cacacaggaa acagctatga ccatgattac
     2221 gccaagcgcg caattaaccc tcactaaagg gaacaaaagc tgggggcccg gaaacagcta
     2281 tgaccatgat tacgccaagc ttggctgcag gtcgagttta tcattatcaa tactcgccat
     2341 ttcaaagaat acgtaaataa ttaatagtag tgattttcct aactttattt agtcaaaaaa
     2401 ttagcctttt aattctgctg taacccgtac atgccaaaat agggggcggg ttacacagaa
     2461 tatataacac tgatggtgct tgggtgaaca ggtttattcc tggcatccac taaatataat
     2521 ggagcccgct ttttaagctg gcatccagaa aaaaaaagaa tcccagcacc aaaatattgt
     2581 tttcttcacc aaccatcagt tcataggtcc attctcttag cgcaactaca gagaacaggg
     2641 cacaaacagg caaaaaacgg gcacaacctc aatggagtga tgcaacctgc ctggagtaaa
     2701 tgatgacaca aggcaattga cccacgcatg tatctatctc attttcttac accttctatt
     2761 accttctgct ctctctgatt tggaaaaagc tgaaaaaaaa ggtttaaacc agttccctga
     2821 aattattccc ctacttgact aataagtata taaagacggt aggtattgat tgtaattctg
     2881 taaatctatt tcttaaactt cttaaattct acttttatag ttagtctttt ttttagtttt
     2941 aaaacaccaa gaacttagtt tcgtccggaa tgtccaattt actgaccgta caccaaaatt
     3001 tgcctgcatt accggtcgat gcaacgagtg atgaggttcg caagaacctg atggacatgt
     3061 tcagggatcg ccaggcgttt tctgagcata cctggaaaat gcttctgtcc gtttgccggt
     3121 cgtgggcggc atggtgcaag ttgaataacc ggaaatggtt tcccgcagaa cctgaagatg
     3181 ttcgcgatta tcttctatat cttcaggcgc gcggtctggc agtaaaaact atccagcaac
     3241 atttgggcca gctaaacatg cttcatcgtc ggtccgggct gccacgacca agtgacagca
     3301 atgctgtttc actggttatg cggcggatcc gaaaagaaaa cgttgatgcc ggtgaacgtg
     3361 caaaacaggc tctagcgttc gaacgcactg atttcgacca ggttcgttca ctcatggaaa
     3421 atagcgatcg ctgccaggat atacgtaatc tggcatttct ggggattgct tataacaccc
     3481 tgttacgtat agccgaaatt gccaggatca gggttaaaga tatctcacgt actgacggtg
     3541 ggagaatgtt aatccatatt ggcagaacga aaacgctggt tagcaccgca ggtgtagaga
     3601 aggcacttag cctgggggta actaaactgg tcgagcgatg gatttccgtc tctggtgtag
     3661 ctgatgatcc gaataactac ctgttttgcc gggtcagaaa aaatggtgtt gccgcgccat
     3721 ctgccaccag ccagctatca actcgcgccc tggaagggat ttttgaagca gctcatcgac
     3781 tgatttacgg cgctgaggat gactctggtc agaggtacct ggcctggtct ggacacagtg
     3841 cccgtgtcgg agccgcgcga gatatggccc gcgctggagt ttcaataccg gagatcatgc
     3901 aagctggtgg ctggaccaat gtaaatattg tcatgaacta tatccgtaac ctggatagtg
     3961 aaacaggggc aatggtggtc ctgctggaag atggcgatct cgagccatcc gctggagaca
     4021 tgagagctgc caacctttgg ccaagcccgc tcatgatcaa acgctctaag gagaacagcc
     4081 tggccttgtc cctgacggcc gaccagatgg tcagtgcctt gttggatgct gagcccccca
     4141 tactctattc cgagtatgat cctaccagac ccttcagtga agcttcgatg atgggcttac
     4201 tgaccaacct ggcagacagg gagctggttc acatgatcaa ctgggcgaag agggtgccag
     4261 gctttgtgga tttgaccctc catgatcagg tccaccttct agaatgtgcc tggctagcga
     4321 tcctgatgat tggtctcgtc tggcgctcca tggaacaccc ggggaagctc ctgtttgctc
     4381 ctaacttgct cctggacagg aatcaaggta aatgtgtgga aggcatggtg gagatcttcg
     4441 acatgctgct ggttacatca tctcggttcc gcatgatgaa tctgcaggga gaggagtttg
     4501 tgtgcctcaa atctattatt ttgcttaatt ctggagtata cacatttctg tccagcaccc
     4561 tgaagtctct cgaggagaag gaccatatcc accgagtcct ggacaagatc acagacactt
     4621 tgatccacct gatggccaag gcaggcctga ccctgcagca gcagcaccag cggctagccc
     4681 agctcctcct cctcctctcc cacatcaggc acatgagtaa cgaaggcatg gagcatctgt
     4741 acagcatgaa gtgcaagaac gtggtacccc tctatgacct gctgctggag atgctggacg
     4801 cccaccgcct acatgcgccc actagtcgtg gaggggcatc cgtggaggag acggaccaaa
     4861 gccacttggc cactgcgggc tctacttcat cgcattcctt gcaaaagtat tacatcacgg
     4921 gggaggcaga gggtttccct gccacagtct gagtagaatg cctgatattg actcaatatc
     4981 cgttgcgttt cctgtcaaaa gtatgcgtag tgctgaacat ttcgtgatga atgccaccga
     5041 ggaagaagca cggcgcggtt ttgctaaagt gatgtctgag tttggcgaac tcttgggtaa
     5101 ggttggaatt gtcgacctcg agtcatgtaa ttagttatgt cacgcttaca ttcacgccct
     5161 ccccccacat ccgctctaac cgaaaaggaa ggagttagac aacctgaagt ctaggtccct
     5221 atttattttt ttatagttat gttagtatta agaacgttat ttatatttca aatttttctt
     5281 ttttttctgt acagacgcgt gtacgcatgt aacattatac tgaaaacctt gcttgagaag
     5341 gttttgggac gctcgaaggc tttaatttgc ggccggtacc caattcgccc tatagtgagt
     5401 cgtattacgc gcgctcactg gccgtcgttt tacaacgtcg tgactgggaa aaccctggcg
     5461 ttacccaact taatcgcctt gcagcacatc cccctttcgc caggggctgc aggaattcga
     5521 tatcaagctt atcgataccg tcgacctcga gggggggccc ggtacccagc ttttgttccc
     5581 tttagtgagg gttaattccg agcttggcgt aatcatggtc atagctgttt cctgtgtgaa
     5641 attgttatcc gctcacaatt ccacacaaca tacgagccgg aagcataaag tgtaaagcct
     5701 ggggtgccta atgagtgagg taactcacat taattgcgtt gcgctcactg cccgctttcc
     5761 agtcgggaaa cctgtcgtgc cagctgcatt aatgaatcgg ccaacgcgcg gggagaggcg
     5821 gtttgcgtat tgggcgctct tccgcttcct cgctcactga ctcgctgcgc tcggtcgttc
     5881 ggctgcggcg agcggtatca gctcactcaa aggcggtaat acggttatcc acagaatcag
     5941 gggataacgc aggaaagaac atgtgagcaa aaggccagca aaaggccagg aaccgtaaaa
     6001 aggccgcgtt gctggcgttt ttccataggc tccgcccccc tgacgagcat cacaaaaatc
     6061 gacgctcaag tcagaggtgg cgaaacccga caggactata aagataccag gcgtttcccc
     6121 ctggaagctc cctcgtgcgc tctcctgttc cgaccctgcc gcttaccgga tacctgtccg
     6181 cctttctccc ttcgggaagc gtggcgcttt ctcatagctc acgctgtagg tatctcagtt
     6241 cggtgtaggt cgttcgctcc aagctgggct gtgtgcacga accccccgtt cagcccgacc
     6301 gctgcgcctt atccggtaac tatcgtcttg agtccaaccc ggtaagacac gacttatcgc
     6361 cactggcagc agccactggt aacaggatta gcagagcgag gtatgtaggc ggtgctacag
     6421 agttcttgaa gtggtggcct aactacggct acactagaag gacagtattt ggtatctgcg
     6481 ctctgctgaa gccagttacc ttcggaaaaa gagttggtag ctcttgatcc ggcaaacaaa
     6541 ccaccgctgg tagcggtggt ttttttgttt gcaagcagca gattacgcgc agaaaaaaag
     6601 gatctcaaga agatcctttg atcttttcta cggggtctga cgctcagtgg aacgaaaact
     6661 cacgttaagg gattttggtc atgagattat caaaaaggat cttcacctag atccttttaa
     6721 attaaaaatg aagttttaaa tcaatctaaa gtatatatga gtaaacttgg tctgacagtt
     6781 accaatgctt aatcagtgag gcacctatct cagcgatctg tctatttcgt tcatccatag
     6841 ttgcctgact ccccgtcgtg tagataacta cgatacggga gggcttacca tctggcccca
     6901 gtgctgcaat gataccgcga gacccacgct caccggctcc agatttatca gcaataaacc
     6961 agccagccgg aagggccgag cgcagaagtg gtcctgcaac tttatccgcc tccatccagt
     7021 ctattaattg ttgccgggaa gctagagtaa gtagttcgcc agttaatagt ttgcgcaacg
     7081 ttgttgccat tgctacaggc atcgtggtgt cacgctcgtc gtttggtatg gcttcattca
     7141 gctccggttc ccaacgatca aggcgagtta catgatcccc catgttgtgc aaaaaagcgg
     7201 ttagctcctt cggtcctccg atcgttgtca gaagtaagtt ggccgcagtg ttatcactca
     7261 tggttatggc agcactgcat aattctctta ctgtcatgcc atccgtaaga tgcttttctg
     7321 tgactggtga gtactcaacc aagtcattct gagaatagtg tatgcggcga ccgagttgct
     7381 cttgcccggc gtcaatacgg gataataccg cgccacatag cagaacttta aaagtgctca
     7441 tcattggaaa acgttcttcg gggcgaaaac tctcaaggat cttaccgctg ttgagatcca
     7501 gttcgatgta acccactcgt gcacccaact gatcttcagc atcttttact ttcaccagcg
     7561 tttctgggtg agcaaaaaca ggaaggcaaa atgccgcaaa aaagggaata agggcgacac
     7621 ggaaatgttg aatactcata ctcttccttt ttcaatatta ttgaagcatt tatcagggtt
     7681 attgtctcat gagcggatac atatttgaat gtatttagaa aaataaacaa ataggggttc
     7741 cgcgcacatt tccccgaaaa gtgccacctg acgtctaaga aaccattatt atcatgacat
     7801 taacctataa aaataggcgt atcacgaggc cctttcgtc
//
