>Addgene plasmid #64770 | pSS146 | addgene partial sequence | sequence record 113907 | GPDpro-F 5'-CGGTAGGTATTGATTGTAATTCTG-3'
AATTCTACTTTTATAGTTAGTCTTTTTTTTAGTTTTAAAACACCAAGAACTTAGTTTCGTCCGGAATGTC
CAATTTACTGACCGTACACCAAAATTTGCCTGCATTACCGGTCGATGCAACGAGTGATGAGGTTCGCAAG
AACCTGATGGACATGTTCAGGGATCGCCAGGCGTTTTCTGAGCATACCTGGAAAATGCTTCTGTCCGTTT
GCCGGTCGTGGGCGGCATGGTGCAAGTTGAATAACCGGAAATGGTTTCCCGCAGAACCTGAAGATGTTCG
CGATTATCTTCTATATCTTCAGGCGCGCGGTCTGGCAGTAAAAACTATCCAGCAACATTTGGGCCAGCTA
AACATGCTTCATCGTCGGTCCGGGCTGCCACGACCAAGTGACAGCAATGCTGTTTCACTGGTTATGCGGC
GGATCCGAAAAGAAAACGTTGATGCCGGTGAACGTGCAAAACAGGCTCTAGCGTTCGAACGCACTGATTT
CGACCAGGTTCGTTCACTCATGGAAAATAGCGATCGCTGCCAGGATATACGTAATCTGGCATTTCTGGGG
ATTGCTTATAACACCCTGTTACGTATAGCCGAAATTGCCAGGATCAGGGTTAAAGATATCTCACGTACTG
ACGGTGGGAGAATGTTAATCCATATTGGCAGAACGAAAACGCTGGTTAGCACCGCAGGTGTAGAGAAGGC
ACTTAGCCTGGGGGTAACTAAACTGGTCGAGCGATGGATTTCCGTCTCTGGTGTAGCTGATGATCCGAAT
AACTACCTGTTTTGCCGGGTCAGAAAAAATGGTGTTGCCGCGCCATCTGCCACCAGCCAGCTATCAACTC
GCGCCCTGGAAGGGATTTTTGAAGCAGCTCATCGACTGATTTACGGCGCTGAGGATGACTCTGGTCAGAG
GTACCTGGCCTGGTCTGGACACAGTGCCCGTGTCGGAGCCGCGCGAGATATGGCCCGCGCTGGAGTTTCA
ATACCGGAGATCATGCAAGCTGGTGGCTGGACCAATGTAAATATTGTCATGAACTATATCCGTAACCTGG
ATAGTGAAACAGGGGCAATGGTGGTCCTGCTGGAAGATGGCGATC
