>Addgene plasmid #64770 | pSS146 | addgene partial sequence | sequence record 113912 | pRSII-F1 5'-CGGCATCAGAGCAGATTGTAC-3'
ATTCATCATTTTTTTTTTATTCTTTTTTTTGATTTCGGTTTCCTTGAAATTTTTTTGATTCGGTAATCTC
CGAACAGAAGGAAGAACGAAGGAAGGAGCACAGACTTAGATTGGTATATATACGCATATGTAGTGTTGAA
GAAACATGAAATTGCCCAGTATTCTTAACCCAACTGCACAGAACAAAAACCTGCAGGAAACGAAGATAAA
TCATGTCGAAAGCTACATATAAGGAACGTGCTGCTACTCATCCTAGTCCTGTTGCTGCCAAGCTATTTAA
TATCATGCACGAAAAGCAAACAAACTTGTGTGCTTCATTGGATGTTCGTACCACCAAGGAATTACTGGAG
TTAGTTGAAGCATTAGGTCCCAAAATTTGTTTACTAAAAACACATGTGGATATCTTGACTGATTTTTCCA
TGGAGGGCACAGTTAAGCCGCTAAAGGCATTATCCGCCAAGTACAATTTTTTACTCTTCGAAGACAGAAA
ATTTGCTGACATTGGTAATACAGTCAAATTGCAGTACTCTGCGGGTGTATACAGAATAGCAGAATGGGCA
GACATTACGAATGCACACGGTGTGGTGGGCCCAGGTATTGTTAGCGGTTTGAAGCAGGCGGCAGAAGAAG
TAACAAAGGAACCTAGAGGCCTTTTGATGTTAGCAGAATTGTCATGCAAGGGCTCCCTATCTACTGGAGA
ATATACTAAGGGTACTGTTGACATTGCGAAGAGCGACAAAGATTTTGTTATCGGCTTTATTGCTCAAAGA
GACATGGGTGGAAGAGATGAAGGTTACGATTGGTTGATTATGACACCCGGTGTGGGTTTAGATGACAAGG
GAGACGCATTGGGTCAACAGTATAGAACCGTGGATGATGTGGTCTCTACAGGATCTGACATTATTATTGT
TGGAAGAGGACTATTTGCAAAGGGAAGGGATGCTA
