>Addgene plasmid #64770 | pSS146 | addgene partial sequence | sequence record 113966 | CYC1 5'-GCGTGAATGTAAGCGTGAC-3'
TTACCCAAGAGTTCGCCAAACTCAGACATCACTTTAGCAAAACCGCGCCGTGCTTCTTCCTCGGTGGCAT
TCATCACGAAATGTTCAGCACTACGCATACTTTTGACAGGAAACGCAACGGATATTGAGTCAATATCAGG
CATTCTACTCAGACTGTGGCAGGGAAACCCTCTGCCTCCCCCGTGATGTAATACTTTTGCAAGGAATGCG
ATGAAGTAGAGCCCGCAGTGGCCAAGTGGCTTTGGTCCGTCTCCTCCACGGATGCCCCTCCACGACTAGT
GGGCGCATGTAGGCGGTGGGCGTCCAGCATCTCCAGCAGCAGGTCATAGAGGGGTACCACGTTCTTGCAC
TTCATGCTGTACAGATGCTCCATGCCTTCGTTACTCATGTGCCTGATGTGGGAGAGGAGGAGGAGGAGCT
GGGCTAGCCGCTGGTGCTGCTGCTGCAGGGTCAGGCCTGCCTTGGCCATCAGGTGGATCAAAGTGTCTGT
GATCTTGTCCAGGACTCGGTGGATATGGTCCTTCTCCTCGAGAGACTTCAGGGTGCTGGACAGAAATGTG
TATACTCCAGAATTAAGCAAAATAATAGATTTGAGGCACACAAACTCCTCTCCCTGCAGATTCATCATGC
GGAACCGAGATGATGTAACCAGCAGCATGTCGAAGATCTCCACCATGCCTTCCACACATTTACCTTGATT
CCTGTCCAGGAGCAAGTTAGGAGCAAACAGGAGCTTCCCCGGGTGTTCCATGGAGCGCCAGACGAGACCA
ATCATCAGGATCCCTAGCCAGGCACATTCTAGAAGGTGGACCTGATCATGGAGGGTCAAATCCACAAAGC
CTGGCACCCTCTTCGCCCAGTTGATCATGTGAACCAGCTCCCTGTCTGCCAGGTTGGTCAGTAAGCCCAT
CATCGAAGCTTCACTGAAGGGTCTGGTAGGATCATACTCGGAATAGAGTATGGGGGGCTCAGCATCCAAC
AAGGCACTGACCATCTGGTCGGCCGTCAGGGACAAGGCCAG
